>Addgene plasmid #111482 | B5-3 | addgene full sequence | sequence record 213280 | Addgene NGS Result
GATCTTGATCCCCTGCGCCATCAGATCCTTGGCGGCAAGAAAGCCATCCAGTTTACTTTGCAGGGCTTCC
CAACCTTACCAGAGGGCGCCCCAGCTGGCAATTCCGACGTCTAAGAAACCATTATTATCATGACATTAAC
CTATAAAAATAGGCGGATCACGAGGCCCTTTCGTCTTCACCTCGATGATCCCGCGAAATTAATACGACTC
ACTATAGGGGAATTGAGAGCGGATAACAATTCCCCTCTAGAAATAATTTTGTTTAACTTTAAGAAGGAGA
TATACCATGCAT
[1380 nt withheld, positions 293-1672]
CATCATCATCACCATCATTAAAGCAGCGGCCATATGCTCGAGGATCCGGCTGCTAACAAAGCCCGAAAGG
AAGCTGAGTTGGCTGCTGCCACCGCTGAGCAATAACTAGCATAACCCCTTGGGGCCTCTAAACGGGTCTT
GAGGGGTTTTTTGCTGAAAGGAGGAACTATATCCGGATATCCCGCAAGAGGCCCGGCAGTACCGGCATAA
CCAAGCCTATGCCTACAGCATCCAGGGCCTAGGGTACGGGTTTTGCTGCCCGCAAACGGGCTGTTCTGGT
GTTGCTAGTTTGTTATCAGAATCGCAGATCCGGCTTCAGCCGGTTTGCCGGCTGAAAGCGCTATTTCTTC
CAGAATTGCCATGATTTTTTCCCCACGGGAGGCGTCACTGGCTCCCGTGTTGTCGGCAGCTTTGATTCGA
TAAGCAGCATCGCCTGTTTCAGGCTGTCTATGTGTGACTGTTGAGCTGTAACAAGTTGTCTCAGGTGTTC
AATTTCATGTTCTAGTTGCTTTGTTTTACTGGTTTCACCTGTTCTATTAGGTGTTACATGCTGTTCATCT
GTTACATTGTCGATCTGTTCATGGTGAACAGCTTTGAATGCACCAAAAACTCGTAAAAGCTCTGATGTAT
CTATCTTTTTTACACCGTTTTCATCTGTGCATATGGACAGTTTTCCCTTTGATATGTAACGGTGAACAGT
TGTTCTACTTTTGTTTGTTAGTCTTGATGCTTCACTGATAGATACAAGAGCCATAAGAACCTCAGATCCT
TCCGTATTTAGCCAGTATGTTCTCTAGTGTGGTTCGTTGTTTTTGCGTGAGCCATGAGAACGAACCATTG
AGATCATACTTACTTTGCATGTCACTCAAAAATTTTGCCTCAAAACTGGTGAGCTGAATTTTTGCAGTTA
AAGCATCGTGTAGTGTTTTTCTTAGTCCGTTATGTAGGTAGGAATCTGATGTAATGGTTGTTGGTATTTT
GTCACCATTCATTTTTATCTGGTTGTTCTCAAGTTCGGTTACGAGATCCATTTGTCTATCTAGTTCAACT
TGGAAAATCAACGTATCAGTCGGGCGGCCTCGCTTATCAACCACCAATTTCATATTGCTGTAAGTGTTTA
AATCTTTACTTATTGGTTTCAAAACCCATTGGTTAAGCCTTTTAAACTCATGGTAGTTATTTTCAAGCAT
TAACATGAACTTAAATTCATCAAGGCTAATCTCTATATTTGCCTTGTGAGTTTTCTTTTGTGTTAGTTCT
TTTAATAACCACTCATAAATCCTCATAGAGTATTTGTTTTCAAAAGACTTAACATGTTCCAGATTATATT
TTATGAATTTTTTTAACTGGAAAAGATAAGGCAATATCTCTTCACTAAAAACTAATTCTAATTTTTCGCT
TGAGAACTTGGCATAGTTTGTCCACTGGAAAATCTCAAAGCCTTTAACCAAAGGATTCCTGATTTCCACA
GTTCTCGTCATCAGCTCTCTGGTTGCTTTAGCTAATACACCATAAGCATTTTCCCTACTGATGTTCATCA
TCTGAGCGTATTGGTTATAAGTGAACGATACCGTCCGTTCTTTCCTTGTAGGGTTTTCAATCGTGGGGTT
GAGTAGTGCCACACAGCATAAAATTAGCTTGGTTTCATGCTCCGTTAAGTCATAGCGACTAATCGCTAGT
TCATTTGCTTTGAAAACAACTAATTCAGACATACATCTCAATTGGTCTAGGTGATTTTAATCACTATACC
AATTGAGATGGGCTAGTCAATGATAATTACTAGTCCTTTTCCTTTGAGTTGTGGGTATCTGTAAATTCTG
CTAGACCTTTGCTGGAAAACTTGTAAATTCTGCTAGACCCTCTGTAAATTCCGCTAGACCTTTGTGTGTT
TTTTTTGTTTATATTCAAGTGGTTATAATTTATAGAATAAAGAAAGAATAAAAAAAGATAAAAAGAATAG
ATCCCAGCCCTGTGTATAACTCACTACTTTAGTCAGTTCCGCAGTATTACAAAAGGATGTCGCAAACGCT
GTTTGCTCCTCTACAAAACAGACCTTAAAACCCTAAAGGCTTAAGTAGCACCCTCGCAAGCTCGGGCAAA
TCGCTGAATATTCCTTTTGTCTCCGACCATCAGGCACCTGAGTCGCTGTCTTTTTCGTGACATTCAGTTC
GCTGCGCTCACGGCTCTGGCAGTGAATGGGGGTAAATGGCACTACAGGCGCCTTTTATGGATTCATGCAA
GGAAACTACCCATAATACAAGAAAAGCCCGTCACGGGCTTCTCAGGGCGTTTTATGGCGGGTCTGCTATG
TGGTGCTATCTGACTTTTTGCTGTTCAGCAGTTCCTGCCCTCTGATTTTCCAGTCTGACCACTTCGGATT
ATCCCGTGACAGGTCATTCAGACTGGCTAATGCACCCAGTAAGGCAGCGGTATCATCAACAGGCTTACCC
GTCTTACTGTCCCTAGTGCTTGGATTCTCACCAATAAAAAACGCCCGGCGGCAACCGAGCGTTCTGAACA
AATCCAGATGGAGTTCTGAGGTCATTACTGGATCTATCAACAGGAGTCCAAGCGAGCTCTCGAACCCCAG
AGTCCCGCTCAGAAGAACTCGTCAAGAAGGCGATAGAAGGCGATGCGCTGCGAATCGGGAGCGGCGATAC
CGTAAAGCACGAGGAAGCGGTCAGCCCATTCGCCGCCAAGCTCTTCAGCAATATCACGGGTAGCCAACGC
TATGTCCTGATAGCGGTCCGCCACACCCAGCCGGCCACAGTCGATGAATCCAGAAAAGCGGCCATTTTCC
ACCATGATATTCGGCAAGCAGGCATCGCCATGGGTCACGACGAGATCCTCGCCGTCGGGCATGCGCGCCT
TGAGCCTGGCGAACAGTTCGGCTGGCGCGAGCCCCTGATGCTCTTCGTCCAGATCATCCTGATCGACAAG
ACCGGCTTCCATCCGAGTACGTGCTCGCTCGATGCGATGTTTCGCTTGGTGGTCGAATGGGCAGGTAGCC
GGATCAAGCGTATGCAGCCGCCGCATTGCATCAGCCATGATGGATACTTTCTCGGCAGGAGCAAGGTGAG
ATGACAGGAGATCCTGCCCCGGCACTTCGCCCAATAGCAGCCAGTCCCTTCCCGCTTCAGTGACAACGTC
GAGCACAGCTGCGCAAGGAACGCCCGTCGTGGCCAGCCACGATAGCCGCGCTGCCTCGTCCTGCAGTTCA
TTCAGGGCACCGGACAGGTCGGTCTTGACAAAAAGAACCGGGCGCCCCTGCGCTGACAGCCGGAACACGG
CGGCATCAGAGCAGCCGATTGTCTGTTGTGCCCAGTCATAGCCGAATAGCCTCTCCACCCAAGCGGCCGG
AGAACCTGCGTGCAATCCATCTTGTTCAATCATGCGAAACGATCCTCATCCTGTCTCTTGATCA
Features (pLannotate 1.2.2; 12 found; start..end, strand, type, name):
      1..120     -  CDS            tnpA (fragment): TN5P_ECOLX - Also known as tnp. Experimental evidence at protein level: Swiss-Prot protein existence level 1. Mediates transposition of transposon Tn5 by a 'cut and paste' mechanism. First, the monomeric transposase binds the 19 bp inverted DNA repeats flanking the transposon. Then, dimerization of the DNA- bound transposase creates a synaptic DNA complex. After nicking of the first DNA strand, excision of the transposon proceeds through a series of intermediates. The transposase then mediates the insertion of the transposon at a new site by strand transfer. The activity of the wild- type tran
    200..218     +  promoter       T7 promoter: promoter for bacteriophage T7 RNA polymerase
    219..243     +  protein_bind   lac operator: The lac repressor binds to the lac operator to inhibit transcription in E. coli. This inhibition can be relieved by adding lactose or isopropyl-β-D-thiogalactopyranoside (IPTG). lac repressor encoded by lacI
    258..280     +  RBS            RBS: efficient ribosome binding site from bacteriophage T7 gene 10 (Olins and Rangwala, 1989)
    293..1669    +  CDS            cysS (sequence withheld): SYC_ECOLI - Experimental evidence at protein level: Swiss-Prot protein existence level 1. From Escherichia coli (strain K12).
   1721..1770    +  CDS            SET1 (fragment): solubility-enhancement tag derived from T7 phage gene 10B
   1778..1825    +  terminator     T7 terminator: transcription terminator for bacteriophage T7 RNA polymerase
   1848..1909    -  CDS            TcR (fragment): tetracycline efflux protein; tet; confers resistance to tetracycline
   2434..3384    -  CDS            Rep101: RepA protein needed for replication with the pSC101 origin; rep101
   3432..3654    -  rep_origin     pSC101 ori: low-copy replication origin that requires the Rep101 protein
   4146..4240    -  terminator     lambda t0 terminator: transcription terminator from phage lambda
   4274..5065    -  CDS            neo: KKA2_KLEPN - Also known as kan, nptII. Experimental evidence at protein level: Swiss-Prot protein existence level 1. Resistance to kanamycin, neomycin, paromomycin, ribostamycin, butirosin and gentamicin B. From Klebsiella pneumoniae.
