[The description below was written by a language model from this plasmid's Addgene catalogue record and pLannotate feature annotations shown in this document.]
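Description:
B5-3 is a low-copy bacterial expression plasmid built on a pSC101 backbone for producing Escherichia coli cysteinyl-tRNA synthetase (CysS). Replication depends on the pSC101 origin together with the plasmid-encoded Rep101 (RepA) protein, which keeps copy number low. Selection is by kanamycin through the neo/nptII aminoglycoside phosphotransferase gene, which is followed by a lambda t0 terminator. The annotated sequence (about 5.1 kb) also contains short fragments of a Tn5 transposase gene and a tetracycline efflux gene. These appear to be non-functional remnants of backbone construction rather than working parts.

The expression cassette has a pET-style arrangement. A T7 promoter is followed immediately by a lac operator, then the efficient ribosome binding site from phage T7 gene 10, the full-length cysS coding sequence, and a T7 terminator. Transcription therefore requires a host that supplies T7 RNA polymerase, and it is repressed by lac repressor until relieved by IPTG or lactose. No lacI gene is annotated on the plasmid, so repressor would presumably have to come from the host. The catalogue entry lists a C-terminal 6xHis tag contributed by the backbone, which would allow nickel-affinity purification. The feature table does not annotate the tag itself, showing only a short fragment matching a T7 gene 10B-derived solubility tag between the coding sequence and the terminator. The insert was introduced by Gibson assembly. According to the associated publication, the plasmid belongs to a set used to express His-tagged translation machinery components in synthetic microbial consortia, enabling rapid assembly of purified translation systems.
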