Addgene plasmid #111482: B5-3
Purpose: Cys-tRNA synthetase
Depositing lab: Cheemeng Tan. Depositing organization: University of California, Davis. Publication: Synthetic microbial consortia enable rapid assembly of pure translation machinery. Villarreal F, Contreras-Llano LE, Chavez M, Ding Y, Fan J, Pan T, Tan C. Nat Chem Biol. 2018 Jan;14(1):29-35. doi: 10.1038/nchembio.2514. Epub 2017 Nov 13. PubMed 29131146.
Backbone
  Vector backbone: pSC101
  Vector type: Bacterial Expression
Growth in bacteria
  Bacterial resistance: Kanamycin, 50 μg/mL
  Growth temperature: 37°C
  Growth strain: DH5alpha
  Copy number: Low Copy
Gene/Insert
  Gene/Insert name: Cys-tRNA synthetase
  Tag / fusion protein: 6xHis (C terminal on backbone)
  Cloning method: Gibson Cloning
Terms and licenses: Academic/Nonprofit Terms; Industry Terms: Not Available to Industry
Depositor comments: Gene comes from E.coli.
How to cite: B5-3 was a gift from Cheemeng Tan (Addgene plasmid # 111482 ; http://n2t.net/addgene:111482 ; RRID:Addgene_111482)
